>Addgene plasmid #12419 | pGBT metaxin 2 | addgene partial sequence | sequence record 80676 | yADH1-F 5'-ATACGGCCTTCCTTCCAGTT-3'
AAAAGTTTGCTGTCTTGCTATCAAGTATAAATAGACCTGCAATTATTAATCTTTTGTTTCCTCGTCATTG
TTCTCGTTCCCTTTCTTCCTTGTTTCTTTTTCTGCACAATATTTCAAGCTATACCAAGCATACAATCAAC
TCCAAGCTTGAAGCAAGCCTCCTGAAAGATGAAGCTACTGTCTTCTATCGAACAAGCATGCGATATTTGC
CGACTTAAAAAGCTCAAGTGCTCCAAAGAAAAACCGAAGTGCGCCAAGTGTCTGAAGAACAACTGGGAGT
GTCGCTACTCTCCCAAAACCAAAAGGTCTCCGCTGACTAGGGCACATCTGACAGAAGTGGAATCAAGGCT
AGAAAGACTGGAACAGCTATTTCTACTGATTTTTCCTCGAGAAGACCTTGACATGATTTTGAAAATGGAT
TCTTTACAGGATATAAAAGCATTGTTAACAGGATTATTTGTACAAGATAATGTGAATAAAGATGCCGTCA
CAGATAGATTGGCTTCAGTGGAGACTGATATGCCTCTAACATTGAGACAGCATAGAATAAGTGCGACATC
ATCATCGGAAGAGAGTAGTAACAAAGGTCAAAGACAGTTGACTGTATCGCCGGAATTCATGTCTCTGGTG
GCGGAAGCGTTCGTCTCCCAGATCGCAGCTACAGAACCTTGGCCTGAAAATGCGACCTTGTATCAGCAAC
TGAGAGGGGAGCAAATTTTGCTTTCTGACAATGCAGCATCTCTTGCTGTGCAGGCATTTTTGCAGATGTG
TAATCTGCCTGTCAAAGTGGTGTGTAGGGCAAATGCGGAATATATGTCTCCATCTGGAAAAGTTCCTTTT
ATTCATGTGGGAAATCAAGTAGTGTCAGAACTTGGCCCAATAGTCCAATTTGTTAAAGCCAAGGGCCATT
CTCTTAGTGATGGGTTGGATGAAGTCCAAAAAGCAGAAATGAAAGCCTACATGGAATTAGTCAACAATAT
GCTGCTGACTGCAGAGCTGTATCTCCAGTGGTGTGATGAAGCTACAGTAGGGGAGATCACTATTGCTAGG
TATGGATCTCCTTACC
