>Addgene plasmid #12419 | pGBT metaxin 2 | addgene partial sequence | sequence record 80677 | Gal4 N-term
TCGCCGGAATTCATGTCTCTGGTGGCGGAAGCGTTCGTCTCCCAGATCGCAGCTACAGAACCTTGGCCTG
AAAATGCGACCTTGTATCAGCAACTGAGAGGGGAGCAAATTTTGCTTTCTGACAATGCAGCATCTCTTGC
TGTGCAGGCATTTTTGCAGATGTGTAATCTGCCTGTCAAAGTGGTGTGTAGGGCAAATGCGGAATATATG
TCTCCATCTGGAAAAGTTCCTTTTATTCATGTGGGAAATCAAGTAGTGTCAGAACTTGGCCCAATAGTCC
AATTTGTTAAAGCCAAGGGCCATTCTCTTAGTGATGGGTTGGATGAAGTCCAAAAAGCAGAAATGAAAGC
CTACATGGAATTAGTCAACAATATGCTGCTGACTGCAGAGCTGTATCTCCAGTGGTGTGATGAAGCTACA
GTAGGGGAGATCACTATTGCTAGGTATGGATCTCCTTACCCTTGGCCTCTGAACCACATTTTGGCCTATC
AGAAGCAGTGGGAAGTGAAACGTAAGATGAAAGCTATTGGATGGGGTAACAAGACTCTGGACCAGGTCTT
AGAAGATGTAGACCAGTGCTGTCAAGCCCTTTCCCAGAGACTGGGAACACAACCATACTTCTTCAATAAG
CAACCTACTGAACTTGACGCTCTGGTTTTTGGCCATTTGTATACCATTCTTACCACACAATTGACCAGCG
ATGAACTTTCTGAGAAGGTGAAAAACTATAGCAACCTCCTGGCTTTCTGTAGAAGAATTGAACAGCACTA
CTTTGAAGACTGGGGTAAAGGCAGGTTGTCTTAGAGCCATATACCAATTAGATATTTTAAAAAAAACCTA
ACTTTTGAAATATGTATTACTTGAACAATATGGTAGTAGTTGCAGGATCTCAAAACCAAAACCACTGTTT
TTTGAAACCTCAAAAAATTTGCATAATGTCATATACATGTCCTTTGTACTGTTATTTGTGTACACTTTGC
TTTTGAATTGTTTGATTTGTTACATTAAATTCTATATCTTGACATTTTCTTTCTTTATGAGCATATAAAA
ATAAACCTTATCGACCTGCAGCCAAGCTAATTCCGGGCG
