>Addgene plasmid #12419 | pGBT metaxin 2 | addgene partial sequence | sequence record 81327 | TRP1-R 5'-cagcatcggaatctagagca-3'
GGCCTCTGTGCTCTGCAAGCCGCAAACTTTCACCAATGGACCAGAACTACCTGTGAAATTAATAACAGAC
ATACTCCAAGCTGCCTTTGTGTGCTTAATCACGTATACTCACGTGCTCAATAGTCACCAATGCCCTCCCT
CTTGGCCCTCTCCTTTTCTTTTTTCGACCGAATTAATTCTTGAAGACGAAAGGGCCTCGTGATACGCCTA
TTTTTATAGGTTAATGTCATGATAATAATGGTTTCTTAGACGTCAGGTGGCACTTTTCGGGGAAATGTGC
GCGGAACCCCTATTTGTTTATTTTTCTAAATACATTCAAATATGTATCCGCTCATGAGACAATAACCCTG
ATAAATGCTTCAATAATATTGAAAAAGGAAGAGTATGAGTATTCAACATTTCCGTGTCGCCCTTATTCCC
TTTTTTGCGGCATTTTGCCTTCCTGTTTTTGCTCACCCAGAAACGCTGGTGAAAGTAAAAGATGCTGAAG
ATCAGTTGGGTGCACGAGTGGGTTACATCGAACTGGATCTCAACAGCGGTAAGATCCTTGAGAGTTTTCG
CCCCGAAGAACGTTTTCCAATGATGAGCACTTTTAAAGTTCTGCTATGTGGCGCGGTATTATCCCGTATT
GACGCCGGGCAAGAGCAACTCGGTCGCCGCATACACTATTCTCAGAATGACTTGGTTGAGTACTCACCAG
TCACAGAAAAGCATCTTACGGATGGCATGACAGTAAGAGAATTATGCAGTGCTGCCATAACCATGAGTGA
TAACACTGCGGCCAACTTACTTCTGACAACGATCGGAGGACCGAAGGAGCTAACCGCTTTTTTGCACAAC
ATGGGGGATCATGTAACTCGCCTTGATCGTTGGGAACCGGAGCTGAATGAAGCCATACCAAACGACGAGC
GTGACACCACGATGCCTGTAGCAATGGCAACAACGTTGCGCAAACTATTAACTGGCGAACTACTTACTCT
AGCTTCCCGGCAACAATTAATAGACTGGATGGAGGCGGATAAAGTTGCAGGACCACTTCTGCGCTCGGCC
CTTCCGGCTGGCTGGTTTATTGCTGA
