>Addgene plasmid #12419 | pGBT metaxin 2 | addgene partial sequence | sequence record 81329 | Amp-R 5'-ATAATACCGCGCCACATAGC-3'
TGCTCATCATTGGAAAACGTTCTTCGGGGCGAAAACTCTCAAGGATCTTACCGCTGTTGAGATCCAGTTC
GATGTAACCCACTCGTGCACCCAACTGATCTTCAGCATCTTTTACTTTCACCAGCGTTTCTGGGTGAGCA
AAAACAGGAAGGCAAAATGCCGCAAAAAAGGGAATAAGGGCGACACGGAAATGTTGAATACTCATACTCT
TCCTTTTTCAATATTATTGAAGCATTTATCAGGGTTATTGTCTCATGAGCGGATACATATTTGAATGTAT
TTAGAAAAATAAACAAATAGGGGTTCCGCGCACATTTCCCCGAAAAGTGCCACCTGACGTCTAAGAAACC
ATTATTATCATGACATTAACCTATAAAAATAGGCGTATCACGAGGCCCTTTCGTCTTCAAGAATTAATTC
GGTCGAAAAAAGAAAAGGAGAGGGCCAAGAGGGAGGGCATTGGTGACTATTGAGCACGTGAGTATACGTG
ATTAAGCACACAAAGGCAGCTTGGAGTATGTCTGTTATTAATTTCACAGGTAGTTCTGGTCCATTGGTGA
AAGTTTGCGGCTTGCAGAGCACAGAGGCCGCAGAATGTGCACTAGATTCCGATGCTGACTTGCTGGGTAT
TATATGTGTGCCCAATAGAAAGAGAACAATTGACCCGGTTATTGCAAGGAAAATTTCAAGTCTTGTAAAA
GCATATAAAAATAGTTCAGGCACTCCGAAATACTTGGTTGGCGTGTTTCGTAATCAACCTAAGGAGGATG
TTTTGGCTCTGGTCAATGATTACGGCATTGATATCGTCCAACTGCATGGAGATGAGTCGTGGCAAGAATA
CCAAGAGTTCCTCGGTTTGCCAGTTATTAAAAGACTCGTATTTCCAAAAGACTGCAACATACTACTCAGT
GCAGCTTCACAGAAACCTCATTCGTTTATTCCCTTGTTTGATTCAGAAGCAGGTGGGACAGGTGAACTTT
TGGATTGGAACTCGATTTCTGACTGGGTTGGAAGGCAAGAGAGCCCCGAGAGCTTACATTTTATGTTAGC
TGGTGGACTGACGCCAGAAAATGTTGGTGATGCG
