>Addgene plasmid #12419 | pGBT metaxin 2 | addgene partial sequence | sequence record 82009 | pBEST-R 5'-TCTCATGTTTGACAGCTTATC-3'
ACTTATTTACTGTAAAACTGTGACGATAAAACCGGAAGGAAGAATAAGAAAACTCGAACTGATCTATAAT
GCCTATTTTCTGTAAAGAGTTTAAGCTATGAAAGCCTCGGCATTTTGGCCGCTCCTAGGTAGTGCTTTTT
TTCCAAGGACAAAACAGTTTCTTTTTCTTGAGCAGGTTTTATGTTTCGGTAATCATAAACAATAAATAAA
TTATTTCATTTATGTTTAAAAATAAAAAATAAAAAAGTATTTTAAATTTTTAAAAAAGTTGATTATAAGC
ATGTGACCTTTTGCAAGCAATTAAATTTTGCAATTTGTGATTTAGGCAAAAGTTACTATTTCTGGCTCGT
GTAATATATGTATGCTAATGTGAACTTTTACAAAGTCGATATGGACTTAGTCAAAAGAAATTTTCTTAAA
AATATATAGCACTAGCCAATTTAGCACTTCTTTATGAGATATATTATAGACTTTATTAAGCCAGATTTGT
GTATTATATGTATTTACCCGGCGAATCATGGACATACATTCTGAAATAGGTAATATTCTCTATGGTGAGA
CAGCATAGATAACCTAGGATACAAGTTAAAAGCTAGTACTGTTTTGCAGTAATTTTTTTCTTTTTTATAA
GAATGTTACCACCTAAATAAGTTATAAAGTCAATAGTTAAGTTTGATATTTGATTGTAAAATACCGTAAT
ATATTTGCATGATCAAAAGGCTCAATGTTGACTAGCCAGCATGTCAACCACTATATTGATCACCGATATT
AGGACTTCCACACCAACTAGTAATATGACAATAAATTCAAGATATTCTTCATGAGAATGGCCCAGCGATT
ATGCGGTGTGAAATACCGCACAGATGCGTAAGGAGAAAATACCGCATCAGGCGCCATTCGCCATTCAGGC
TGCGCAACTGTTGGGAAGGGCGA
