[The description below was written by a language model from this plasmid's Addgene catalogue record.]
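Description:
pGBT metaxin 2 is a yeast expression plasmid built on the pGBT9.C backbone (about 5.5 kb without insert) and carrying mouse metaxin 2 (Mtx2) as its insert. It is a shuttle vector: in E. coli it is maintained under ampicillin selection and is recorded as low copy, while in yeast it is selected through the TRP1 auxotrophic marker, which allows growth of trp1 host strains on medium lacking tryptophan.

The pGBT9 family of vectors is generally used as the "bait" side of the GAL4-based yeast two-hybrid system, in which a coding sequence is cloned in frame with the GAL4 DNA-binding domain so that interaction with a partner fused to an activation domain reconstitutes a transcription factor and switches on reporter genes. The listing of a Gal4-N sequencing primer for the 5′ end of the insert is consistent with such a fusion arrangement, and the most likely use of this construct is therefore to test or screen for proteins that bind metaxin 2. However, the record does not explicitly state the fusion partner, the promoter driving expression, the yeast origin of replication, or the intended purpose. It also does not give the insert size, whether the full-length coding sequence or a fragment is present, or the restriction sites used for cloning, referring only to a plasmid map. No feature table accompanies the catalogue entry, so the detailed arrangement of elements cannot be confirmed from the recorded information.
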