Addgene plasmid #12419: pGBT metaxin 2
Depositing lab: Paul Bornstein. Depositing organization: University of Washington.
Backbone
  Vector backbone: pGBT9.C
  Backbone size w/o insert (bp): 5500
  Vector type: Yeast Expression
  Selectable markers: TRP1
Growth in bacteria
  Bacterial resistance: Ampicillin, 100 μg/mL
  Growth temperature: 37°C
  Growth strain: DH5alpha
  Copy number: Low Copy
Gene/Insert
  Gene/Insert name: metaxin 2
  Species: M. musculus (mouse)
  Entrez Gene: Mtx2 (a.k.a. 1500012G02Rik)
  Cloning method: Restriction Enzyme; 5′ cloning site See map (unknown if destroyed); 3′ cloning site See map (unknown if destroyed)
  Sequencing primers: 5′ Gal4-N
Terms and licenses: Academic/Nonprofit Terms; Industry Terms: Not Available to Industry
How to cite: pGBT metaxin 2 was a gift from Paul Bornstein (Addgene plasmid # 12419 ; http://n2t.net/addgene:12419 ; RRID:Addgene_12419)
